Addgene plasmid #200227: pYZ038
Purpose: universal template to build tRNA-gRNA array for multiplex editing CREEPY
Depositing lab: Jef Boeke. Depositing organization: NYU Grossman School of Medicine. Publication: CREEPY: CRISPR-mediated editing of synthetic episomes in yeast. Zhao Y, Coelho C, Lauer S, Majewski M, Laurent JM, Brosh R, Boeke JD. Nucleic Acids Res. 2023 Jun 16:gkad491. doi: 10.1093/nar/gkad491. PubMed 37326023.
Backbone
  Vector backbone: pCR-Blunt II-TOPO
  Backbone manufacturer: Thermo Fisher
  Backbone size w/o insert (bp): 3500
  Total vector size (bp): 3673
  Vector type: Synthetic Biology
Growth in bacteria
  Bacterial resistance: Kanamycin, 50 μg/mL
  Growth temperature: 30°C
  Growth strain: DH5alpha
  Growth instructions: 30°C is recommended and 37°C is also fine
  Copy number: High Copy
Gene/Insert
  Gene/Insert name: tRNA-gRNA scaffold
  Species: S. cerevisiae (budding yeast), Synthetic
  Insert size (bp): 153
Terms and licenses: Academic/Nonprofit Terms; Industry Terms: Not Available to Industry
Depositor comments: A common PCR template used fo CRISPR Engineering of EPisomes in Yeast, or CREEPY, a method for rapid engineering of large synthetic episomal DNA constructs. This is designed and assembled based on the template consisting of gRNA scaffold with a tRNA sequence, as published in Zhang, Yueping, et al. "A gRNA-tRNA array for CRISPR-Cas9 based rapid multiplexed genome editing in Saccharomyces cerevisiae." Nature communications 10.1 (2019): 1053.
How to cite: pYZ038 was a gift from Jef Boeke (Addgene plasmid # 200227 ; http://n2t.net/addgene:200227 ; RRID:Addgene_200227)
