[The description below was written by a language model from this plasmid's Addgene catalogue record and pLannotate feature annotations shown in this document.]
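Description:
pYZ038 is a small, high-copy E. coli cloning plasmid of about 3.7 kb, built in the pCR-Blunt II-TOPO backbone and serving as a PCR template rather than as an expression vector. It replicates from a ColE1/pUC-type origin and is selected with kanamycin through the Tn5-derived NeoR/KanR gene. The backbone also carries the Sh ble bleomycin/Zeocin resistance gene. The remaining annotated features are standard backbone elements: the lac promoter, operator and CAP site, fragments of lacZα, ccdB and lacI, and T7 and SP6 promoters flanking the cloning site. In this backbone, an insert at the cloning site interrupts the lacZα-ccdB fusion, which normally provides positive selection for recombinants. No yeast origin, yeast marker or Cas9 gene is annotated, so the plasmid itself is not designed for maintenance or function in yeast.

The payload is a 153 bp insert consisting of the Streptococcus pyogenes Cas9 guide RNA scaffold immediately followed by a tRNA sequence, listed as synthetic and S. cerevisiae in origin. The record does not state which tRNA is used. No spacer or dedicated promoter is part of the unit. Instead, it is amplified with primers that add the desired targeting sequences, and the resulting scaffold-tRNA pieces are joined into a tRNA-gRNA array. When such an array is transcribed in yeast as a single transcript, endogenous tRNA-processing enzymes cut at the tRNA boundaries and release the individual guides, so several sites can be targeted at once. The plasmid is the universal template for multiplex editing in CREEPY (CRISPR Engineering of EPisomes in Yeast), a method for rapid engineering of large synthetic episomal DNA constructs. Its design follows a previously published gRNA-tRNA array system for S. cerevisiae.
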