Features (pLannotate 1.2.2; 16 found; start..end, strand, type, name):
    182..770     -  rep_origin     ori: high-copy-number ColE1/pMB1/pBR322/pUC origin of replication
    908..1282    -  CDS            BleoR: antibiotic-binding protein; Sh ble from Streptoalloteichus hindustanus; confers resistance to bleomycin, phleomycin, and Zeocin™
   1302..1390    -  promoter       AmpR promoter (fragment): bla
   1417..1467    +  misc_feature   bom (fragment): basis of mobility region from pBR322
   1488..2282    -  CDS            NeoR/KanR: aminoglycoside phosphotransferase from Tn5; aph(3')-II (or nptII); confers resistance to neomycin, kanamycin, and G418 (Geneticin®)
   2314..2583    -  CDS            tnpA (fragment): TN5P_ECOLX - Also known as tnp. Experimental evidence at protein level: Swiss-Prot protein existence level 1. Mediates transposition of transposon Tn5 by a 'cut and paste' mechanism. First, the monomeric transposase binds the 19 bp inverted DNA repeats flanking the transposon. Then, dimerization of the DNA- bound transposase creates a synaptic DNA complex. After nicking of the first DNA strand, excision of the transposon proceeds through a series of intermediates. The transposase then mediates the insertion of the transposon at a new site by strand transfer. The activity of the wild- type tran
   2631..2934    -  CDS            ccdB (fragment): CcdB, a bacterial toxin that poisons DNA gyrase; ccdB; Plasmids containing the ccdB gene cannot be propagated in standard E. coli strains.
   2944..3091    -  CDS            lacZα (fragment): LacZα fragment of β-galactosidase; lacZ fragment
   3094..3112    +  promoter       T7 promoter: promoter for bacteriophage T7 RNA polymerase
   3184..3259    +  misc_RNA       gRNA scaffold: guide RNA scaffold for the Streptococcus pyogenes CRISPR/Cas9 system
   3265..3335    +  ncRNA          tRNA: Accession: RF00005 - tRNA
   3416..3434    -  promoter       SP6 promoter: promoter for bacteriophage SP6 RNA polymerase
   3476..3492    -  protein_bind   lac operator: The lac repressor binds to the lac operator to inhibit transcription in E. coli. This inhibition can be relieved by adding lactose or isopropyl-β-D-thiogalactopyranoside (IPTG). lac repressor encoded by lacI
   3500..3530    -  promoter       lac promoter: promoter for the E. coli lac operon
   3545..3566    -  protein_bind   CAP binding site: CAP binding activates transcription in the presence of cAMP. E. coli catabolite activator protein
   3579..3671    -  CDS            lacI (fragment): lac repressor; lacI; The lac repressor binds to the lac operator to inhibit transcription in E. coli. This inhibition can be relieved by adding lactose or isopropyl-β-D-thiogalactopyranoside (IPTG).
>Addgene plasmid #200227 | pYZ038 | addgene full sequence | sequence record 403768 | Addgene NGS Result
CTTCCGCTTCCTCGCTCACTGACTCGCTGCGCTCGGTCGTTCGGCTGCGGCGAGCGGTATCAGCTCACTC
AAAGGCGGTAATACGGTTATCCACAGAATCAGGGGATAACGCAGGAAAGAACATGTGAGCAAAAGGCCAG
CAAAAGGCCAGGAACCGTAAAAAGGCCGCGTTGCTGGCGTTTTTCCATAGGCTCCGCCCCCCTGACGAGC
ATCACAAAAATCGACGCTCAAGTCAGAGGTGGCGAAACCCGACAGGACTATAAAGATACCAGGCGTTTCC
CCCTGGAAGCTCCCTCGTGCGCTCTCCTGTTCCGACCCTGCCGCTTACCGGATACCTGTCCGCCTTTCTC
CCTTCGGGAAGCGTGGCGCTTTCTCATAGCTCACGCTGTAGGTATCTCAGTTCGGTGTAGGTCGTTCGCT
CCAAGCTGGGCTGTGTGCACGAACCCCCCGTTCAGCCCGACCGCTGCGCCTTATCCGGTAACTATCGTCT
TGAGTCCAACCCGGTAAGACACGACTTATCGCCACTGGCAGCAGCCACTGGTAACAGGATTAGCAGAGCG
AGGTATGTAGGCGGTGCTACAGAGTTCTTGAAGTGGTGGCCTAACTACGGCTACACTAGAAGAACAGTAT
TTGGTATCTGCGCTCTGCTGAAGCCAGTTACCTTCGGAAAAAGAGTTGGTAGCTCTTGATCCGGCAAACA
AACCACCGCTGGTAGCGGTGGTTTTTTTGTTTGCAAGCAGCAGATTACGCGCAGAAAAAAAGGATCTCAA
GAAGATCCTTTGATCTTTTCTACGGGGTCTGACGCTCAGTGGAACGAAAACTCACGTTAAGGGATTTTGG
TCATGAGATTATCAAAAAGGATCTTCACCTAGATCCTTTTAAATTAAAAATGAAGTTTTAGCACGTGTCA
GTCCTGCTCCTCGGCCACGAAGTGCACGCAGTTGCCGGCCGGGTCGCGCAGGGCGAACTCCCGCCCCCAC
GGCTGCTCGCCGATCTCGGTCATGGCCGGCCCGGAGGCGTCCCGGAAGTTCGTGGACACGACCTCCGACC
ACTCGGCGTACAGCTCGTCCAGGCCGCGCACCCACACCCAGGCCAGGGTGTTGTCCGGCACCACCTGGTC
CTGGACCGCGCTGATGAACAGGGTCACGTCGTCCCGGACCACACCGGCGAAGTCGTCCTCCACGAAGTCC
CGGGAGAACCCGAGCCGGTCGGTCCAGAACTCGACCGCTCCGGCGACGTCGCGCGCGGTGAGCACCGGAA
CGGCACTGGTCAACTTGGCCATGGTGGCCCTCCTCACGTGCTATTATTGAAGCATTTATCAGGGTTATTG
TCTCATGAGCGGATACATATTTGAATGTATTTAGAAAAATAAACAAATAGGGGTTCCGCGCACATTTCCC
CGAAAAGTGCCACCTGATGCGGTGTGAAATACCGCACAGATGCGTAAGGAGAAAATACCGCATCAGGAAA
TTGTAAGCGTTAATAATTCAGAAGAACTCGTCAAGAAGGCGATAGAAGGCGATGCGCTGCGAATCGGGAG
CGGCGATACCGTAAAGCACGAGGAAGCGGTCAGCCCATTCGCCGCCAAGCTCTTCAGCAATATCACGGGT
AGCCAACGCTATGTCCTGATAGCGGTCCGCCACACCCAGCCGGCCACAGTCGATGAATCCAGAAAAGCGG
CCATTTTCCACCATGATATTCGGCAAGCAGGCATCGCCATGGGTCACGACGAGATCCTCGCCGTCGGGCA
TGCTCGCCTTGAGCCTGGCGAACAGTTCGGCTGGCGCGAGCCCCTGATGCTCTTCGTCCAGATCATCCTG
ATCGACAAGACCGGCTTCCATCCGAGTACGTGCTCGCTCGATGCGATGTTTCGCTTGGTGGTCGAATGGG
CAGGTAGCCGGATCAAGCGTATGCAGCCGCCGCATTGCATCAGCCATGATGGATACTTTCTCGGCAGGAG
CAAGGTGAGATGACAGGAGATCCTGCCCCGGCACTTCGCCCAATAGCAGCCAGTCCCTTCCCGCTTCAGT
GACAACGTCGAGCACAGCTGCGCAAGGAACGCCCGTCGTGGCCAGCCACGATAGCCGCGCTGCCTCGTCT
TGCAGTTCATTCAGGGCACCGGACAGGTCGGTCTTGACAAAAAGAACCGGGCGCCCCTGCGCTGACAGCC
GGAACACGGCGGCATCAGAGCAGCCGATTGTCTGTTGTGCCCAGTCATAGCCGAATAGCCTCTCCACCCA
AGCGGCCGGAGAACCTGCGTGCAATCCATCTTGTTCAATCATGCGAAACGATCCTCATCCTGTCTCTTGA
TCAGAGCTTGATCCCCTGCGCCATCAGATCCTTGGCGGCAAGAAAGCCATCCAGTTTACTTTGCAGGGCT
TCCCAACCTTACCAGAGGGCGCCCCAGCTGGCAATTCCGGTTCGCTTGCTGTCCATAAAACCGCCCAGTC
TAGCTATCGCCATGTAAGCCCACTGCAAGCTACCTGCTTTCTCTTTGCGCTTGCGTTTTCCCTTGTCCAG
ATAGCCCAGTAGCTGACATTCATCCGGGGTCAGCACCGTTTCTGCGGACTGGCTTTCTACGTGAAAAGGA
TCTAGGTGAAGATCCTTTTTGATAATCTCATGCCTGACATTTATATTCCCCAGAACATCAGGTTAATGGC
GTTTTTGATGTCATTTTCGCGGTGGCTGAGATCAGCCACTTCTTCCCCGATAACGGAGACCGGCACACTG
GCCATATCGGTGGTCATCATGCGCCAGCTTTCATCCCCGATATGCACCACCGGGTAAAGTTCACGGGAGA
CTTTATCTGACAGCAGACGTGCACTGGCCAGGGGGATCACCATCCGTCGCCCCGGCGTGTCAATAATATC
ACTCTGTACATCCACAAACAGACGATAACGGCTCTCTCTTTTATAGGTGTAAACCTTAAACTGCCGTACG
TATAGGCTGCGCAACTGTTGGGAAGGGCGATCGGTGCGGGCCTCTTCGCTATTACGCCAGCTGGCGAAAG
GGGGATGTGCTGCAAGGCGATTAAGTTGGGTAACGCCAGGGTTTTCCCAGTCACGACGTTGTAAAACGAC
GGCCAGTGAATTGTAATACGACTCACTATAGGGCGAATTGGGCCCTCTAGATGCATGCTCGAGCGGCCGC
CAGTGTGATGGATATCTGCAGAATTCGCCCTTAGTTTTAGAGCTAGAAATAGCAAGTTAAAATAAGGCTA
GTCCGTTATCAACTTGAAAAAGTGGCACCGAGTCGGTGCAAACAAGCGCAAGTGGTTTAGTGGTAAAATC
CAACGTTGCCATCGTTGGGCCCCCGGTTCGATTCCGGGCTTGCGCAAAGGGCGAATTCCAGCACACTGGC
GGCCGTTACTAGTGGATCCGAGCTCGGTACCAAGCTTGATGCATAGCTTGAGTATTCTATAGTGTCACCT
AAATAGCTTGGCGTAATCATGGTCATAGCTGTTTCCTGTGTGAAATTGTTATCCGCTCACAATTCCACAC
AACATACGAGCCGGAAGCATAAAGTGTAAAGCCTGGGGTGCCTAATGAGTGAGCTAACTCACATTAATTG
CGTTGCGCTCACTGCCCGCTTTCCAGTCGGGAAACCTGTCGTGCCAGCTGCATTAATGAATCGGCCAACG
CGCGGGGAGAGGCGGTTTGCGTATTGGGCGCT
